>Addgene plasmid #42594 | pBCL2-FL(pA) | depositor full sequence | sequence record 57561 | pBCL2-FL(pA) sequence 8503 bps
ATTAAACCTCGATCTTCAATATTGGCCATTAGCCATATTATTCATTGGTTATATAGCATAAATCAATATT
GGCTATTGGCCATTGCATACGTTGTATCTATATCATAATATGTACATTTATATTGGCTCATGTCCAATAT
GACCGCCATGTTGGCATTGATTATTGACTAGTTATTAATAGTAATCAATTACGGGGTCATTAGTTCATAG
CCCATATATGGAGTTCCGCGTTACATAACTTACGGTAAATGGCCCGCCTGGCTGACCGCCCAACGACCCC
CGCCCATTGACGTCAATAATGACGTATGTTCCCATAGTAACGCCAATAGGGACTTTCCATTGACGTCAAT
GGGTGGAGTATTTACGGTAAACTGCCCACTTGGCAGTACATCAAGTGTATCATATGCCAAGTCCGCCCCC
TATTGACGTCAATGACGGTAAATGGCCCGCCTGGCATTATGCCCAGTACATGACCTTACGGGACTTTCCT
ACTTGGCAGTACATCTACGTATTAGTCATCGCTATTACCATGGTGATGCGGTTTTGGCAGTACACCAATG
GGCGTGGATAGCGGTTTGACTCACGGGGATTTCCAAGTCTCCACCCCATTGACGTCAATGGGAGTTTGTT
TTGGCACCAAAATCAACGGGACTTTCCAAAATGTCGTAATAACCCCGCCCCGTTGACGCAAATGGGCGGT
AGGCGTGTACGGTGGGAGGTCTATATAAGCAGAGCTCGTTTAGTGAACCGTCAGATCACTAGAAGCTTTA
TTGCGGTAGTTTATCACAGTTAAATTGCTAACGCAGTCAGTGCTTCTGACACAACAGTCTCGAACTTAAG
CTGCAGAAGTTGGTCGTGAGGCACTGGGCAGGTAAGTATCAAGGTTACAAGACAGGTTTAAGGAGACCAA
TAGAAACTGGGCTTGTCGAGACAGAGAAGACTCTTGCGTTTCTGATAGGCACCTATTGGTCTTACTGACA
TCCACTTTGCCTTTCTCTCCACAGGTGTCCACTCCCAGTTCAATTACAGCTCTTAAGGCTAGAGTACTTA
ATACGACTCACTATAGGCTAGGGCCGCAAAAAATAAAACCCTCCCCCACCACCTCCTTCTCCCCACCCCT
CGCCGCACCACACACAGCGCGGGCTTCTAGCGCTCGGCACCGGCGGGCCAGGCGCGTCCTGCCTTCATTT
ATCCAGCAGCTTTTCGGAAAATGCATTTGCTGTTCGGAGTTTAATCAGAAGACGATTCCTGCCTCCGTCC
CCGGCTCCTTCATCGTCCCATCTCCCCTGTCTCTCTCCTGGGGAGGCGTGAAGCGGTCCCGTGGATAGAG
ATTCATGCCTGTGTCCGCGCGTGTGTGCGCGCGTATAAATTGCCGAGAAGGGGAAAACATCACAGGACTT
CTGCGAATACCGGACTGAAAATTGTAATTCATCTGCCGCCGCCGCTGCCTTTTTTTTTTCTCGAGCTCTT
GAGATCTCCGGTTGGGATTCCTGCGGATTGACATTTCTGTGAAGCAGAAGTCTGGGAATCGATCTGGAAA
TCCTCCTAATTTTTACTCCCTCTCCCCCCGACTCCTGATTCATTGGGAAGTTTCAAATCAGCTATAACTG
GAGAGTGCTGAAGATTGATGGGATCGTTGCCTTATGCATTTGTTTTGGTTTTACAAAAAGGAAACTTGAC
AGAGGATCATGCTGTACTTAAAAAATACAAGTAAGTCTCGCACAGGAAATTGGTTTAATGTAACTTTCAA
TGGAAACCTTTGAGATTTTTTACTTAAAGTGCATTCGAGTAAATTTAATTTCCAGGCAGCTTAATACATT
GTTTTTAGCCGTGTTACTTGTAGTGTGTATGCCCTGCTTTCACTCAGTGTGTACAGGGAAACGCACCTGA
TTTTTTACTTATTAGTTTGTTTTTTCTTTAACCTTTCAGCATCACAGAGGAAGTAGACTGATATTAACAA
TACTTACTAATAATAACGTGCCTCATGAAATAAAGATCCGAAAGGAATTGGAATAAAAATTTCCTGCGTC
TCATGCCAAGAGGGAAACACCAGAATCAAGTGTTCCGCGTGATTGAAGACACCCCCTCGTCCAAGAATGC
AAAGCACATCCAATAAAATAGCTGGATTATAACTCCTCTTCTTTCTCTGGGGGCCGTGGGGTGGGAGCTG
GGGCGAGAGGTGCCGTTGGCCCCCGTTGCTTTTCTTCTGGGAAGCATGGGCCCACAGGACGTCATGGAAG
ACGCCAAAAACATAAAGAAAGGCCCGGCGCCATTCTATCCTCTAGAGGATGGAACCGCTGGAGAGCAACT
GCATAAGGCTATGAAGAGATACGCCCTGGTTCCTGGAACAATTGCTTTTACAGATGCACATATCGAGGTG
AACATCACGTACGCGGAATACTTCGAAATGTCCGTTCGGTTGGCAGAAGCTATGAAACGATATGGGCTGA
ATACAAATCACAGAATCGTCGTATGCAGTGAAAACTCTCTTCAATTCTTTATGCCGGTGTTGGGCGCGTT
ATTTATCGGAGTTGCAGTTGCGCCCGCGAACGACATTTATAATGAACGTGAATTGCTCAACAGTATGAAC
ATTTCGCAGCCTACCGTAGTGTTTGTTTCCAAAAAGGGGTTGCAAAAAATTTTGAACGTGCAAAAAAAAT
TACCAATAATCCAGAAAATTATTATCATGGATTCTAAAACGGATTACCAGGGATTTCAGTCGATGTACAC
GTTCGTCACATCTCATCTACCTCCCGGTTTTAATGAATACGATTTTGTACCAGAGTCCTTTGATCGTGAC
AAAACAATTGCACTGATAATGAATTCCTCTGGATCTACTGGGTTACCTAAGGGTGTGGCCCTTCCGCATA
GAACTGCCTGCGTCAGATTCTCGCATGCCAGAGATCCTATTTTTGGCAATCAAATCATTCCGGATACTGC
GATTTTAAGTGTTGTTCCATTCCATCACGGTTTTGGAATGTTTACTACACTCGGATATTTGATATGTGGA
TTTCGAGTCGTCTTAATGTATAGATTTGAAGAAGAGCTGTTTTTACGATCCCTTCAGGATTACAAAATTC
AAAGTGCGTTGCTAGTACCAACCCTATTTTCATTCTTCGCCAAAAGCACTCTGATTGACAAATACGATTT
ATCTAATTTACACGAAATTGCTTCTGGGGGCGCACCTCTTTCGAAAGAAGTCGGGGAAGCGGTTGCAAAA
CGCTTCCATCTTCCAGGGATACGACAAGGATATGGGCTCACTGAGACTACATCAGCTATTCTGATTACAC
CCGAGGGGGATGATAAACCGGGCGCGGTCGGTAAAGTTGTTCCATTTTTTGAAGCGAAGGTTGTGGATCT
GGATACCGGGAAAACGCTGGGCGTTAATCAGAGAGGCGAATTATGTGTCAGAGGACCTATGATTATGTCC
GGTTATGTAAACAATCCGGAAGCGACCAACGCCTTGATTGACAAGGATGGATGGCTACATTCTGGAGACA
TAGCTTACTGGGACGAAGACGAACACTTCTTCATAGTTGACCGCTTGAAGTCTTTAATTAAATACAAAGG
ATATCAGGTGGCCCCCGCTGAATTGGAATCGATATTGTTACAACACCCCAACATCTTCGACGCGGGCGTG
GCAGGTCTTCCCGACGATGACGCCGGTGAACTTCCCGCCGCCGTTGTTGTTTTGGAGCACGGAAAGACGA
TGACGGAAAAAGAGATCGTGGATTACGTGGCCAGTCAAGTAACAACCGCGAAAAAGTTGCGCGGAGGAGT
TGTGTTTGTGGACGAAGTACCGAAAGGTCTTACCGGAAAACTCGACGCAAGAAAAATCAGAGAGATCCTC
ATAAAGGCCAAGAAGGGCGGAAAGTCCAAATTGTAAGGATCCGGGCCCAAAAAAAAAAAAAAAAAAAAAA
AAAAAAAAAAAAACCGGTGGGCCCTATTCTATAGTGTCACCTAAATGCTAGAGCTCGCTGATCAGCCTCG
ACTGTGCCTTCTAGTTGCCAGCCATCTGTTGTTTGCCCCTCCCCCGTGCCTTCCTTGACCCTGGAAGGTG
CCACTCCCACTGTCCTTTCCTAATAAAATGAGGAAATTGCATCGCATTGTCTGAGTAGGTGTCATTCTAT
TCTGGGGGGTGGGGTGGGGCAGGACAGCAAGGGGGAGGATTGGGAAGACAATAGCAGGCATGCTGGGGAT
GCGGTGGGCTCTATGGCTTCTGAGGCGGAAAGAACCAGCTGGGGCTCGAGGGGGGATCCCC
[124 nt withheld, positions 4262-4385]
C
[32 nt withheld, positions 4387-4418]
CA
[57 nt withheld, positions 4421-4477]
A
[49 nt withheld, positions 4479-4527]
CCTTTGACGTTGGAGTCCACGTTCTTT
[37 nt withheld, positions 4555-4591]
ACCCTATCTCGGTCTATTCTTTTGATTTATAAGGGATTTTGGGGATTTCGGCCTATTGGTTAAAAAATGA
GCTGATTTAACAAAAATTTAACGCGAATTTTAACAAAAT
[37 nt withheld, positions 4701-4737]
T
[37 nt withheld, positions 4739-4775]
GGGTACCGAGCTCGAATTCTGTGGAATGTGTGTCAGTTAGGGTGTGGAAAGTCCCCAGGCTCCCCAGGCA
GGCAGAAGTATGCAAAGCATGCATCTCAATTAGTCAGCAACCAGGTGTGGAAAGTCCCCAGGCTCCCCAG
CAGGCAGAAGTATGCAAAGCATGCATCTCAATTAGTCAGCAACCATAGTCCCGCCCCTAACTCCGCCCAT
CCCGCCCCTAACTCCGCCCAGTTCCGCCCATTCTCCGCCCCATGGCTGACTAATTTTTTTTATTTATGCA
GAGGCCGAGGCCGCCTCGGCCTCTGAGCTATTCCAGAAGTAGTGAGGAGGCTTTTTTGGAGGCCTAGGCT
TTTGCAAAAAGCTCCCGGGAGCTTGGATATCCATTTTCGGATCTGATCAAGAGACAGGATGAGGATCGTT
TCGCATGATTGAACAAGATGGATTGCACGCAGGTTCTCCGGCCGCTTGGGTGGAGAGGCTATTCGGCTAT
GACTGGGCACAACAGACAATCGGCTGCTCTGATGCCGCCGTGTTCCGGCTGTCAGCGCAGGGGCGCCCGG
TTCTTTTTGTCAAGACCGACCTGTCCGGTGCCCTGAATGAACTGCAGGACGAGGCAGCGCGGCTATCGTG
GCTGGCCACGACGGGCGTTCCTTGCGCAGCTGTGCTCGACGTTGTCACTGAAGCGGGAAGGGACTGGCTG
CTATTGGGCGAAGTGCCGGGGCAGGATCTCCTGTCATCTCACCTTGCTCCTGCCGAGAAAGTATCCATCA
TGGCTGATGCAATGCGGCGGCTGCATACGCTTGATCCGGCTACCTGCCCATTCGACCACCAAGCGAAACA
TCGCATCGAGCGAGCACGTACTCGGATGGAAGCCGGTCTTGTCGATCAGGATGATCTGGACGAAGAGCAT
CAGGGGCTCGCGCCAGCCGAACTGTTCGCCAGGCTCAAGGCGCGCATGCCCGACGGCGAGGATCTCGTCG
TGACCCATGGCGATGCCTGCTTGCCGAATATCATGGTGGAAAATGGCCGCTTTTCTGGATTCATCGACTG
TGGCCGGCTGGGTGTGGCGGACCGCTATCAGGACATAGCGTTGGCTACCCGTGATATTGCTGAAGAGCTT
GGCGGCGAATGGGCTGACCGCTTCCTCGTGCTTTACGGTATCGCCGCTCCCGATTCGCAGCGCATCGCCT
TCTATCGCCTTCTTGACGAGTTCTTCTGAGCGGGACTCTGGGGTTCGAAATGACCGACCAAGCGACGCCC
AACCTGCCATCACGAGATTTCGATTCCACCGCCGCCTTCTATGAAAGGTTGGGCTTCGGAATCGTTTTCC
GGGACGCCGGCTGGATGATCCTCCAGCGCGGGGATCTCATGCTGGAGTTCTTCGCCCACCCCAACTTGTT
TATTGCAGCTTATAATGGTTACAAATAAAGCAATAGCATCACAAATTTCACAAATAAAGCATTTTTTTCA
CTGCATTCTAGTTGTGGTTTGTCCAAACTCATCAATGTATCTTATCATGTCTGGATCCCGTCGACCTCGA
GAGCTTGGCGTAATCATGGTCATAGCTGTTTCCTGTGTGAAATTGTTATCCGCTCACAATTCCACACAAC
ATACGAGCCGGAAGCATAAAGTGTAAAGCCTGGGGTGCCTAATGAGTGAGCTAACTCACATTAATTGCGT
TGCGCTCACTGCCCGCTTTCCAGTCGGGAAACCTGTCGTGCCAGCTGCATTAATGAATCGGCCAACGCGC
GGGGAGAGGCGGTTTGCGTATTGGGCGCTCTTCCGCTTCCTCGCTCACTGACTCGCTGCGCTCGGTCGTT
CGGCTGCGGCGAGCGGTATCAGCTCACTCAAAGGCGGTAATACGGTTATCCACAGAATCAGGGGATAACG
CAGGAAAGAACATGTGAGCAAAAGGCCAGCAAAAGGCCAGGAACCGTAAAAAGGCCGCGTTGCTGGCGTT
TTTCCATAGGCTCCGCCCCCCTGACGAGCATCACAAAAATCGACGCTCAAGTCAGAGGTGGCGAAACCCG
ACAGGACTATAAAGATACCAGGCGTTTCCCCCTGGAAGCTCCCTCGTGCGCTCTCCTGTTCCGACCCTGC
CGCTTACCGGATACCTGTCCGCCTTTCTCCCTTCGGGAAGCGTGGCGCTTTCTCAATGCTCACGCTGTAG
GTATCTCAGTTCGGTGTAGGTCGTTCGCTCCAAGCTGGGCTGTGTGCACGAACCCCCCGTTCAGCCCGAC
CGCTGCGCCTTATCCGGTAACTATCGTCTTGAGTCCAACCCGGTAAGACACGACTTATCGCCACTGGCAG
CAGCCACTGGTAACAGGATTAGCAGAGCGAGGTATGTAGGCGGTGCTACAGAGTTCTTGAAGTGGTGGCC
TAACTACGGCTACACTAGAAGGACAGTATTTGGTATCTGCGCTCTGCTGAAGCCAGTTACCTTCGGAAAA
AGAGTTGGTAGCTCTTGATCCGGCAAACAAACCACCGCTGGTAGCGGTGGTTTTTTTGTTTGCAAGCAGC
AGATTACGCGCAGAAAAAAAGGATCTCAAGAAGATCCTTTGATCTTTTCTACGGGGTCTGACGCTCAGTG
GAACGAAAACTCACGTTAAGGGATTTTGGTCATGAGATTATCAAAAAGGATCTTCACCTAGATCCTTTTA
AATTAAAAATGAAGTTTTAAATCAATCTAAAGTATATATGAGTAAACTTGGTCTGACAGTTACCAATGCT
TAATCAGTGAGGCACCTATCTCAGCGATCTGTCTATTTCGTTCATCCATAGTTGCCTGACTCCCCGTCGT
GTAGATAACTACGATACGGGAGGGCTTACCATCTGGCCCCAGTGCTGCAATGATACCGCGAGACCCACGC
TCACCGGCTCCAGATTTATCAGCAATAAACCAGCCAGCCGGAAGGGCCGAGCGCAGAAGTGGTCCTGCAA
CTTTATCCGCCTCCATCCAGTCTATTAATTGTTGCCGGGAAGCTAGAGTAAGTAGTTCGCCAGTTAATAG
TTTGCGCAACGTTGTTGCCATTGCTACAGGCATCGTGGTGTCACGCTCGTCGTTTGGTATGGCTTCATTC
AGCTCCGGTTCCCAACGATCAAGGCGAGTTACATGATCCCCCATGTTGTGCAAAAAAGCGGTTAGCTCCT
TCGGTCCTCCGATCGTTGTCAGAAGTAAGTTGGCCGCAGTGTTATCACTCATGGTTATGGCAGCACTGCA
TAATTCTCTTACTGTCATGCCATCCGTAAGATGCTTTTCTGTGACTGGTGAGTACTCAACCAAGTCATTC
TGAGAATAGTGTATGCGGCGACCGAGTTGCTCTTGCCCGGCGTCAATACGGGATAATACCGCGCCACATA
GCAGAACTTTAAAAGTGCTCATCATTGGAAAACGTTCTTCGGGGCGAAAACTCTCAAGGATCTTACCGCT
GTTGAGATCCAGTTCGATGTAACCCACTCGTGCACCCAACTGATCTTCAGCATCTTTTACTTTCACCAGC
GTTTCTGGGTGAGCAAAAACAGGAAGGCAAAATGCCGCAAAAAAGGGAATAAGGGCGACACGGAAATGTT
GAATACTCATACTCTTCCTTTTTCAATATTATTGAAGCATTTATCAGGGTTATTGTCTCATGAGCGGATA
CATATTTGAATGTATTTAGAAAAATAAACAAATAGGGGTTCCGCGCACATTTCCCCGAAAAGTGCCACCT
GACGTCGACGGATCGGGA
Features (pLannotate 1.2.2; 22 found; start..end, strand, type, name):
    155..532     +  enhancer       CMV enhancer: human cytomegalovirus immediate early enhancer
    534..733     +  promoter       CMV promoter: human cytomegalovirus (CMV) immediate early promoter
    872..1004    +  intron         chimeric intron: chimera between introns from human β-globin and immunoglobulin heavy chain genes
   1049..1067    +  promoter       T7 promoter: promoter for bacteriophage T7 RNA polymerase
   2234..3883    +  CDS            LUCI_PHOPY: Experimental evidence at protein level: Swiss-Prot protein existence level 1. Produces green light with a wavelength of 562 nm. From Photinus pyralis (Common eastern firefly) (Lampyris pyralis).
   3948..3966    -  promoter       SP6 promoter: promoter for bacteriophage SP6 RNA polymerase
   3992..4216    +  polyA_signal   bGH poly(A) signal: bovine growth hormone polyadenylation signal
   4220..4241    +  promoter       SV40 promoter (fragment): SV40 enhancer and early promoter
   4262..4775    +  rep_origin     M13 ori (sequence partly withheld): M13 bacteriophage origin of replication; arrow indicates direction of (+) strand synthesis
   4776..4794    -  misc_feature   MCS (fragment): pUC18/19 multiple cloning site
   4816..4888    +  promoter       SV40 promoter (fragment): SV40 enhancer and early promoter
   4915..5125    +  promoter       SV40 promoter: SV40 early promoter
   5200..5991    +  CDS            neo: KKA2_KLEPN - Also known as kan, nptII. Experimental evidence at protein level: Swiss-Prot protein existence level 1. Resistance to kanamycin, neomycin, paromomycin, ribostamycin, butirosin and gentamicin B. From Klebsiella pneumoniae.
   6015..6173    +  CDS            ble (fragment): BLE_KLEPN - Experimental evidence at protein level: Swiss-Prot protein existence level 1. Binding protein with a strong affinity to the bleomycin family of antibiotics. Binds to CL990; an antimitotic-antibiotic compound. From Klebsiella pneumoniae.
   6168..6302    +  polyA_signal   SV40 poly(A) signal: SV40 polyadenylation signal
   6358..6374    -  protein_bind   lac operator: The lac repressor binds to the lac operator to inhibit transcription in E. coli. This inhibition can be relieved by adding lactose or isopropyl-β-D-thiogalactopyranoside (IPTG). lac repressor encoded by lacI
   6382..6412    -  promoter       lac promoter: promoter for the E. coli lac operon
   6427..6448    -  protein_bind   CAP binding site: CAP binding activates transcription in the presence of cAMP. E. coli catabolite activator protein
   6461..6553    -  CDS            lacI (fragment): lac repressor; lacI; The lac repressor binds to the lac operator to inhibit transcription in E. coli. This inhibition can be relieved by adding lactose or isopropyl-β-D-thiogalactopyranoside (IPTG).
   6736..7324    -  rep_origin     ori: high-copy-number ColE1/pMB1/pBR322/pUC origin of replication
   7495..8355    -  CDS            AmpR: β-lactamase; bla; confers resistance to ampicillin, carbenicillin, and related antibiotics
   8356..8460    -  promoter       AmpR promoter: bla
