[The description below was written by a language model from this plasmid's Addgene catalogue record and pLannotate feature annotations shown in this document.]
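Description:
pBCL2-FL(pA) is a mammalian expression luciferase reporter plasmid of about 8.5 kb, built on the pRL-HL backbone. It is one of a series of constructs made to test whether the 5' untranslated region of human BCL2 mRNA has internal ribosome entry site (IRES) activity. It is maintained in E. coli through a high-copy ColE1/pUC-type origin and an ampicillin resistance gene (β-lactamase with its own promoter). An M13/f1-type phage origin is also present. For selection in mammalian cells, the SV40 early promoter drives the neomycin phosphotransferase gene, followed by an SV40 polyadenylation signal, which confers G418 resistance. Short lac regulatory, lacI and ble fragments are annotated elsewhere and appear to be backbone remnants.

The reporter unit starts with the CMV immediate-early enhancer and promoter, followed by a chimeric β-globin/immunoglobulin intron that supports efficient processing of the transcript. A T7 promoter downstream of the intron would allow in vitro transcription of the reporter RNA. The firefly (Photinus pyralis) luciferase coding sequence comes next and is terminated by the bovine growth hormone polyadenylation signal, with an antisense SP6 promoter between the two. The feature table leaves roughly 1.1 kb between the T7 promoter and the luciferase start unannotated. According to the depositor, the BCL2 5'UTR lies upstream of luciferase, so it presumably occupies this gap. No Renilla luciferase cistron is annotated, so firefly luciferase is the only reporter identified. The record does not explain the "(pA)" in the name. The depositor notes that repository sequencing differs from the supplied full sequence without affecting function.
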