Addgene plasmid #42594: pBCL2-FL(pA)
Depositing lab: Richard Lloyd. Depositing organization: Baylor College of Medicine. Publication: BCL-2 translation is mediated via internal ribosome entry during cell stress. Sherrill KW, Byrd MP, Van Eden ME, Lloyd RE. J Biol Chem. 2004 Jul 9;279(28):29066-74. Epub 2004 May 3. 10.1074/jbc.M402727200 PubMed 15123638.
Backbone
  Vector backbone: pRL-HL
  Backbone manufacturer: Stanley Lemon (PubMed ID 10611164)
  Total vector size (bp): 8504
  Vector type: Mammalian Expression, Luciferase
  Selectable markers: Neomycin (select with G418)
Growth in bacteria
  Bacterial resistance: Ampicillin, 100 μg/mL
  Growth temperature: 37°C
  Growth strain: DH5alpha
  Copy number: High Copy
Gene/Insert
  Gene/Insert name: BCL2 5'UTR - firefly luciferase
  Species: H. sapiens (human), Synthetic
  Insert size (bp): 2800
  Promoter: CMV
  Cloning method: Unknown
  Sequencing primers: 5′ CMV-F; 3′ BGH-rev
Terms and licenses: Academic/Nonprofit Terms; Industry Terms: Not Available to Industry
Depositor comments: pBCL2-FL(pA) contains BCL2 5'UTR upstream of firefly luciferase. See plasmid map link above for more details. This plasmid is one of several reporter constructs created to assess potential IRES activity of the BCL2 5'UTR. Please note that Addgene's sequencing results differ from the full plasmid sequence provided by the depositing laboratory. These differences do not affect the function of the plasmid.
How to cite: pBCL2-FL(pA) was a gift from Richard Lloyd (Addgene plasmid # 42594 ; http://n2t.net/addgene:42594 ; RRID:Addgene_42594)
