>Addgene plasmid #42594 | pBCL2-FL(pA) | addgene partial sequence | sequence record 58183 | LucNRev 5'-CCTTATGCAGTTGCTCTCC-3'
ATGGCGCCGGGCCTTTCTTTATGTTTTTGGCGTCTTCCATGACGTCCTGTGGGCCCATGCTTCCCAGAAG
AAAAAGCAACGGGGGCCAACGGCACCTCTCGCCCCAGCTCCCACCCCACGGCCCCCAGAGAAAGAAGAGG
AGTTATAATCCAGCTACTTTATTGGATGTGCTTTGCATTCTTGGACGAGGGGGTGTCTTCAATCACGCGG
AACACTTGATTCTGGTGTTTCCCCCTTGGCATGAGATGCAGGAAATTTTTATTCCAATTCCTTTCGGATC
TTTATTTCATGAGGCACGTTATTATTAGTAAGTATTGTTAATATCAGTCTACTTCCTCTGTGATGCTGAA
AGGTTAAAGAAAAAACAAACTAATAAGTAAAAAATCAGGTGCGTTTCCCTGTACACACTGAGTGAAAGCA
GGGCATACACACTACAAGTAACACGGCTAAAAAGAATGTATTAAGCTGCCTGGAAATTAAATTTACTCGA
ATGCACTTTAAGTAAAAAATCTCAAAGGTTTCCATTGAAAGTTACATTAAACCAATTTCCTGTGCAGAGA
ACTTACTTGTATTTTTTAAGTACAGCATGATCCTCTGTCAAGTTTCCTTTTTGTAAAACCAAAACAAATG
CATAAGGCAACGATCCCATCAATCTTCAGCACTCTCCAGTTATAGCTGATTTGAAACTTCCCAATGAATC
AGGAGTCGGGGGGAGAGGGAGTAAAAATTAGGAGGATTTCCAGATCGATTCCCAGACTTCTGCTTCACAG
AAATGTCAATCCGCAGGAATCCCAACCGGAGATCTCAAGAGCTCGAGAAAAAAA
