>Addgene plasmid #42594 | pBCL2-FL(pA) | addgene partial sequence | sequence record 59995 | T7 5'-TAATACGACTCACTATAGGG-3'
CCCCACCACCTCCTTCTCCCCACCCCTCGCCGCACCACACACAGCGCGGGCTTCTAGCGCTCGGCACCGG
CGGGCCAGGCGCGTCCTGCCTTCATTTATCCAGCAGCTTTTCGGAAAATGCATTTGCTGTTCGGAGTTTA
ATCAGAAGAGGATTCCTGCCTCCGTCCCCGGCTCCTTCATCGTCCCCTCTCCCCTGTCTCTCTCCTGGGG
AGGCGTGAAGCGGTCCCGTGGATAGAGATTCATGCCTGTGCCCGCGCGTGTGTGCGCGCGTGTAAATTGC
CGAGAAGGGGAAAACATCACAGGACTTCTGCGAATACCGGACTGAAAATTGTAATTCATCTGCCGCCGCC
GCTGCCTTTTTTTCTCGAGCTCTTGAGATCTCCGGTTGGGATTCCTGCGGATTGACATTTCTGTGAAGCA
GAAGTCTGGGAATCGATCTGGAAATCCTCCTAATTTTTACTCCCTCTCCCCCCGACTCCTGATTCATTGG
GAAGTTTCAAATCAGCTATAACTGGAGAGTGCTGAAGATTGATGGGATCGTTGCCTTATGCATTTGTTTT
GGTTTTACAAAAAGGAAACTTGACAGAGGATCATGCTGTACTTAAAAAATACAAGTAAGTTCTCTGCACA
GGAAATTGGTTTAATGTAACTTTCAATGGAAACCTTTGAGATT
